Addgene plasmid #222835: pHEE-R-hyg5A9si
Purpose: (Empty Backbone) CRISPR/Cas9 for multi-gene knockout in Arabidopsis (single intron-containing Cas9, RPS5A promoter, hygromycin and red fluorescent seed selection)
Depositing lab: Hidenori Takeuchi. Depositing organization: Nagoya University.
Backbone
  Vector backbone: pHEE401E
  Vector type: CRISPR
  Selectable markers: Hygromycin ; mCherry
Growth in bacteria
  Bacterial resistance: Kanamycin, 50 μg/mL
  Growth temperature: 37°C
  Growth strain: DH5alpha
  Copy number: High Copy
Gene/Insert
  Gene/Insert name: None
Terms and licenses: Academic/Nonprofit Terms; Industry Terms: Not Available to Industry
Depositor comments: UBQ10 single intron (from A. thaliana (mustard weed))
How to cite: pHEE-R-hyg5A9si was a gift from Hidenori Takeuchi (Addgene plasmid # 222835 ; http://n2t.net/addgene:222835 ; RRID:Addgene_222835)
