[The description below was written by a language model from this plasmid's Addgene catalogue record and pLannotate feature annotations shown in this document.]
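Description:
pHEE-R-hyg5A9si is an empty-backbone binary T-DNA vector of about 20.3 kb, derived from pHEE401E, for CRISPR/Cas9 multi-gene knockout in Arabidopsis. The backbone outside the T-DNA borders carries a ColE1/pUC-type origin with a pBR322 bom site for high-copy propagation in E. coli. It also has the pVS1 oriV, RepA and StaA functions that typically support replication and stable maintenance in Agrobacterium. A kanamycin resistance gene (aphA-3) provides bacterial selection.

Several cassettes lie between the nopaline-type right and left border repeats. Near the right border, an mCherry coding sequence followed by a CaMV poly(A) signal provides the red fluorescent seed marker named in the record. The annotation does not identify its promoter. Next comes a spectinomycin/streptomycin resistance gene (aadA, with integron-derived promoter remnants) placed just upstream of an S. pyogenes gRNA scaffold. This arrangement suggests a replaceable stuffer at the guide-cloning site, although the record does not describe the cloning scheme or annotate the guide promoter.

The Cas9 coding sequence carries an N-terminal FLAG tag remnant and is terminated by the pea rbcS-E9 terminator. According to the catalogue it is driven by the RPS5A promoter and contains a single intron from Arabidopsis UBQ10. Neither element is annotated as such, and the Arabidopsis genomic fragments detected upstream of Cas9 (scored as HST) probably belong to that promoter region. An enhanced CaMV 35S promoter drives the hygromycin phosphotransferase gene with a CaMV poly(A) signal for plant selection. Users insert one or more guide RNAs, select transformants with hygromycin or by seed fluorescence, and could in principle use loss of red fluorescence to find transgene-free progeny.
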