Features (pLannotate 1.2.2; 31 found; start..end, strand, type, name):
      1..25      -  misc_feature   RB T-DNA repeat: right border repeat from nopaline C58 T-DNA
    424..460     +  ncRNA          PK1-TEV CVMV: Accession: RF01102 - 5'-leader pseudoknot of TEV/CVMV
    531..1238    +  CDS            mCherry: mCherry is a basic (constitutively fluorescent) red fluorescent protein published in 2004, derived from Discosoma sp.. It is reported to be a very rapidly-maturing monomer with low acid sensitivity.
   1308..1465    +  polyA_signal   CaMV poly(A) signal (fragment): cauliflower mosaic virus polyadenylation signal
   1919..1942    +  promoter       Pc promoter (fragment): intI1 (promoter lies within the coding sequence); class 1 integron promoter
   2118..2174    +  CDS            GmR (fragment): gentamycin acetyltransferase; aacC1; confers resistance to gentamycin
   2185..2972    +  CDS            SmR (fragment): aminoglycoside adenylyltransferase (Murphy, 1985); aadA; confers resistance to spectinomycin and streptomycin
   3124..3199    +  misc_RNA       gRNA scaffold: guide RNA scaffold for the Streptococcus pyogenes CRISPR/Cas9 system
   3432..3803    +  CDS            HST (fragment): HSTC_ARATH - Also known as HPT2, VTE2-2. Experimental evidence at protein level: Swiss-Prot protein existence level 1. Involved in the synthesis of plastoquinone-9. Can use both homogentisic acid and 2,5-dihydroxyphenylacetic acid gamma-lactone as prenyl acceptors, and solanesyl diphosphate > farnesyl diphosphate > geranylgeranyl diphosphate >> phytyl diphosphate as prenyl donors. Do not catalyze the decardoxylation of homogentisate uncoupled from prenylation. From Arabidopsis thaliana (Mouse-ear cress).
   3955..4038    +  CDS            HST (fragment): HSTC_ARATH - Also known as HPT2, VTE2-2. Experimental evidence at protein level: Swiss-Prot protein existence level 1. Involved in the synthesis of plastoquinone-9. Can use both homogentisic acid and 2,5-dihydroxyphenylacetic acid gamma-lactone as prenyl acceptors, and solanesyl diphosphate > farnesyl diphosphate > geranylgeranyl diphosphate >> phytyl diphosphate as prenyl donors. Do not catalyze the decardoxylation of homogentisate uncoupled from prenylation. From Arabidopsis thaliana (Mouse-ear cress).
   4304..4378    +  CDS            HST (fragment): HSTC_ARATH - Also known as HPT2, VTE2-2. Experimental evidence at protein level: Swiss-Prot protein existence level 1. Involved in the synthesis of plastoquinone-9. Can use both homogentisic acid and 2,5-dihydroxyphenylacetic acid gamma-lactone as prenyl acceptors, and solanesyl diphosphate > farnesyl diphosphate > geranylgeranyl diphosphate >> phytyl diphosphate as prenyl donors. Do not catalyze the decardoxylation of homogentisate uncoupled from prenylation. From Arabidopsis thaliana (Mouse-ear cress).
   5470..5489    +  CDS            2xFLAG (fragment): two tandem FLAG® epitope tags
   5545..9645    +  CDS            cas9: CAS9_STRP1 - Also known as csn1 From Streptococcus pyogenes serotype M1.
   9703..10335   +  terminator     E9 terminator: terminator and polyadenylation signal from the pea rbcS-E9 gene
  10372..10394   -  protein_bind   lac operator (fragment): The lac repressor binds to the lac operator to inhibit transcription in E. coli. This inhibition can be relieved by adding lactose or isopropyl-β-D-thiogalactopyranoside (IPTG). lac repressor encoded by lacI
  10398..10428   -  promoter       lac promoter: promoter for the E. coli lac operon
  10443..10464   -  protein_bind   CAP binding site: CAP binding activates transcription in the presence of cAMP. E. coli catabolite activator protein
  10477..10565   -  CDS            lacI (fragment): lac repressor; lacI; The lac repressor binds to the lac operator to inhibit transcription in E. coli. This inhibition can be relieved by adding lactose or isopropyl-β-D-thiogalactopyranoside (IPTG).
  10655..11331   +  promoter       CaMV 35S promoter (enhanced): cauliflower mosaic virus 35S promoter with a duplicated enhancer region
  11398..12423   +  CDS            HygR: hygromycin B phosphotransferase confers resistance to hygromycin
  12464..12638   +  polyA_signal   CaMV poly(A) signal: cauliflower mosaic virus polyadenylation signal
  12716..12740   -  misc_feature   LB T-DNA repeat: left border repeat from nopaline C58 T-DNA
  13165..13959   +  CDS            KanR: aminoglycoside phosphotransferase; aphA-3; confers resistance to kanamycin
  15227..15296   +  ncRNA          RNA-OUT: Accession: RF00240 - RNA-OUT
  15384..15972   +  rep_origin     ori: high-copy-number ColE1/pMB1/pBR322/pUC origin of replication
  16158..16298   -  misc_feature   bom: basis of mobility region from pBR322
  16400..16439   -  CDS            rop (fragment): Rop protein, which maintains plasmids at low copy number; rop
  16642..16836   -  rep_origin     pVS1 oriV: origin of replication for the Pseudomonas plasmid pVS1 (Heeb et al., 2000)
  16902..17975   -  CDS            pVS1 RepA: replication protein from the Pseudomonas plasmid pVS1 (Heeb et al., 2000)
  18404..19033   -  CDS            pVS1 StaA: stability protein from the Pseudomonas plasmid pVS1 (Heeb et al., 2000)
  19593..19994   -  CDS            Y4CG_SINFN (fragment): Protein inferred from homology: Swiss-Prot protein existence level 3. From Sinorhizobium fredii (strain NBRC 101917 / NGR234).
>Addgene plasmid #222835 | pHEE-R-hyg5A9si | addgene full sequence | sequence record 446486 | Addgene NGS Result
GTTTACCCGCCAATATATCCTGTCAAACACTGATAGTTTCTTGAAACCAAATTAACATAGGGTTTTTATT
TAAATAAAAGTTTAACCTTCTTTTTAAAAAATTGTTCATAGTGTCATGTCAGAACAAGAGCTACAAATCA
CACATAGCATGCATAAGCGGAGCTATGATGAGTGGTATTGTTTTGTTCGTCACTTGTCACTCTTTTCCAA
CACATAATCCCGACAACAACGTAAGAGCATCTCTCTCTCTCCACACACACTCATGCATGCATGCATTCTT
ACACGTGATTGCCATGCAAATCTCCTTTCTCACCTATAAATACAAACCAACCCTTCACTACACTCTTCAC
TCAAACCAAAACAAGAAAACATACACAAATAGCAAAACAAGGGCGAATTCTCAACACAACATATACAAAA
CAAACGAATCTCAAGCAATCAAGCATTCTACTTCTATTGCAGCAATTTAAATCATTTCTTTTAAAGCAAA
AGCAATTTTCTGAAAATTTTCACCATTTACGAACGATAGCATGGTGAGCAAGGGCGAGGAGGATAACATG
GCCATCATCAAGGAGTTCATGCGCTTCAAGGTGCACATGGAGGGCTCCGTGAACGGCCACGAGTTCGAGA
TCGAGGGCGAGGGCGAGGGCCGCCCCTACGAGGGCACCCAGACCGCCAAGCTGAAGGTGACCAAGGGTGG
CCCCCTGCCCTTCGCCTGGGACATCCTGTCCCCTCAGTTCATGTACGGCTCCAAGGCCTACGTGAAGCAC
CCCGCCGACATCCCCGACTACTTGAAGCTGTCCTTCCCCGAGGGCTTCAAGTGGGAGCGCGTGATGAACT
TCGAGGACGGCGGCGTGGTGACCGTGACCCAGGACTCCTCCCTGCAGGACGGCGAGTTCATCTACAAGGT
GAAGCTGCGCGGCACCAACTTCCCCTCCGACGGCCCCGTAATGCAGAAGAAGACCATGGGCTGGGAGGCC
TCCTCCGAGCGGATGTACCCCGAGGACGGCGCCCTGAAGGGCGAGATCAAGCAGAGGCTGAAGCTGAAGG
ACGGCGGCCACTACGACGCTGAGGTCAAGACCACCTACAAGGCCAAGAAGCCCGTGCAGCTGCCCGGCGC
CTACAACGTCAACATCAAGTTGGACATCACCTCCCACAACGAGGACTACACCATCGTGGAACAGTACGAA
CGCGCCGAGGGCCGCCACTCCACCGGCGGCATGGACGAGCTGTACAAGAAGGACGAGCTGTAAGCGCCGC
CCGGCTGCATCGCTGAAATCACCAGTCTCTCTCTACAAATCTATCTCTCTCTATAATAATGTGTGAGTAG
TTCCCAGATAAGGGAATTAGGGTTCTTATAGGGTTTCGCTCATGTGTTGAGCATATAAGAAACCCTTAGT
ATGTATTTGTATTTGTAAAATACTTCTATCAATAAAATTTCTAATTCCTAAAACCAAAATCCAGTGGTAC
CAAGCTTCGACTTGCCTTCCGCACAATACATCATTTCTTCTTAGCTTTTTTTCTTCTTCTTCGTTCATAC
AGTTTTTTTTTGTTTATCAGCTTACATTTTCTTGAACCGTAGCTTTCGTTTTCTTCTTTTTAACTTTCCA
TTCGGAGTTTTTGTATCTTGTTTCATAGTTTGTCCCAGGATTAGAATGATTAGGCATCGAACCTTCAAGA
ATTTGATTGAATAAAACATCTTCATTCTTAAGATATGAAGATAATCTTCAAAAGGCCCCTGGGAATCTGA
AAGAAGAGAAGCAGGCCCATTTATATGGGAAAGAACAATAGTATTTCTTATATAGGCCCATTTAAGTTGA
AAACAATCTTCAAAAGTCCCACATCGCTTAGATAAGAAAACGAAGCTGAGTTTATATACAGCTAGAGTCG
AAGTAGTGATTGGGAGACCAACCCAGTGGACATAAGCCTGTTCGGTTCGTAAGCTGTAATGCAAGTAGCG
TATGCGCTCACGCAACTGGTCCAGAACCTTGACCGAACGCAGCGGTGGTAACGGCGCAGTGGCGGTTTTC
ATGGCTTGTTATGACTGTTTTTTTGGGGTACAGTCTATGCCTCGGGCATCCAAGCAGCAAGCGCGTTACG
CCGTGGGTCGATGTTTGATGTTATGGAGCAGCAACGATGTTACGCAGCAGGGCAGTCGCCCTAAAACAAA
GTTAAACATCATGGGGGAAGCGGTGATCGCCGAAGTATCGACTCAACTATCAGAGGTAGTTGGCGTCATC
GAGCGCCATCTCGAACCGACGTTGCTGGCCGTACATTTGTACGGCTCCGCAGTGGATGGCGGCCTGAAGC
CACACAGTGATATTGATTTGCTGGTTACGGTGACCGTAAGGCTTGATGAAACAACGCGGCGAGCTTTGAT
CAACGACCTTTTGGAAACTTCGGCTTCCCCTGGAGAGAGCGAGATTCTCCGCGCTGTAGAAGTCACCATT
GTTGTGCACGACGACATCATTCCGTGGCGTTATCCAGCTAAGCGCGAACTGCAATTTGGAGAATGGCAGC
GCAATGACATTCTTGCAGGTATCTTCGAGCCAGCCACGATCGACATTGATCTGGCTATCTTGCTGACAAA
AGCAAGAGAACATAGCGTTGCCTTGGTAGGTCCAGCGGCGGAGGAACTCTTTGATCCGGTTCCTGAACAG
GATCTATTTGAGGCGCTAAATGAAACCTTAACGCTATGGAACTCGCCGCCCGACTGGGCTGGCGATGAGC
GAAATGTAGTGCTTACGTTGTCCCGCATTTGGTACAGCGCAGTAACCGGCAAAATCGCGCCGAAGGATGT
CGCTGCCGACTGGGCAATGGAGCGCCTGCCGGCCCAGTATCAGCCCGTCATACTTGAAGCTAGACAGGCT
TATCTTGGACAAGAAGAAGATCGCTTGGCCTCGCGCGCAGATCAGTTGGAAGAATTTGTCCACTACGTGA
AAGGCGAGATCACCAAGGTAGTCGGCAAATAATGTCTAGCTAGAAATTCGTTCAAGCCGACGCCGCTTCG
CGGCGCGGCTTAACTCAAGCGTTAGATGCACTAAGCACATAATTGCTCACAGCCAAACTATCAGGTCAAG
TCTGCTTTTATTATTTTTAAGCGTGCATAATAAGCCGGTCTCGGTTTTAGAGCTAGAAATAGCAAGTTAA
AATAAGGCTAGTCCGTTATCAACTTGAAAAAGTGGCACCGAGTCGGTGCTTTTTTTTGCAAAATTTTCCA
GATCGATTTCTTCTTCCTCTGTTCTTCGGCGTTCAATTTCTGGGGTTTTCTCTTCGTTTTCTGTAACTGA
AACCTAAAATTTGACCTAAAAAAAATCTCAAATAATATGATTCAGTGGTTTTGTACTTTTCAGTTAGTTG
AGTTTTGCAGTTCCGATGAGATAAACCAATACCATGGTTATACTAGTCTCAACTTTTGATTCGCTATTTG
CAGTGCACCTGTGGCGTTCATCACATCTTTTGTGACACTGTTTGCACTGGTCATTGCTATTACAAAGGAC
CTTCCTGATGTTGAAGGAGATCGAAAGTAAGTAACTGCACGCATAACCATTTTCTTTCCGCTCTTTGGCT
CAATCCATTTGACAGTCAAAGACAATGTTTAACCAGCTCCGTTTGATATATTGTCTTTATGTGTTTGTTC
AAGCATGTTTAGTTAATCATGCCTTTGATTGATCTTGAATAGGTTCCAAATATCAACCCTGGCAACAAAA
CTTGGAGTGAGAAACATTGCATTCCTCGGTTCTGGACTTCTGCTAGTAAATTATGTTTCAGCCATATCAC
TAGCTTTCTACATGCCTCAGGTGAATTCATCTATTTCCGTCTTAACTATTTCGGTTAATTAAAGCACGAA
CACCATTACTGCATGTAGAAGCTTGATAAACTATCGCCACCAATTTATTTTTGTTGCGATATTGTTACTT
TCCTCAGTATGCAGCTTTGAAAAGACCAACCCTCTTATCCTTTAACAATGAACAGGTTTTTAGAGGTAGC
TTGATGATTCCTGCACATGTGATCTTGGCTTCAGGCTTAATTTTCCAGGTAAAGCATTATGAGATACTCT
TATATCTCTTACATACTTTTGAGATAATGCACAAGAACTTCATAACTATATGCTTTAGTTTCTGCATTTG
ACACTGCCAAATTCATTAATCTCTAATATCTTTGTTGTTGATCTTTGGTAGACATGGGTACTAGAAAAAG
CAAACTACACCAAGGTAAAATACTTTTGTACAAACATAAACTCGTTATCACGGAACATCAATGGAGTGTA
TATCTAACGGAGTGTAGAAACATTTGATTATTGCAGGAAGCTATCTCAGGATATTATCGGTTTATATGGA
ATCTCTTCTACGCAGAGTATCTGTTATTCCCCTTCCTCTAGCTTTCAATTTCATGGTGAGGATATGCAGT
TTTCTTTGTATATCATTCTTCTTCTTCTTTGTAGCTTGGAGTCAAAATCGGTTCCTTCATGTACATACAT
CAAGGATATGTCCTTCTGAATTTTTATATCTTGCAATAAAAATGCTTGTACCAATTGAAACACCAGCTTT
TTGAGTTCTATGATCACTGACTTGGTTCTAACCAAAAAAAAAAAAATGTTTAATTTACATATCTAAAAGT
AGGTTTAGGGAAACCTAAACAGTAAAATATTTGTATATTATTCGAATTTCACTCATCATAAAAACTTAAA
TTGCACCATAAAATTTTGTTTTACTATTAATGATGTAATTTGTGTAACTTAAGATAAAAATAATATTCCG
TAAGTTAACCGGCTAAAACCACGTATAAACCAGGGAACCTGTTAAACCGGTTCTTTACTGGATAAAGAAA
TGAAAGCCCATGTAGACAGCTCCATTAGAGCCCAAACCCTAAATTTCTCATCTATATAAAAGGAGTGACA
TTAGGGTTTTTGTTCGTCCTCTTAAAGCTTCTCGTTTTCTCTGCCGTCTCTCTCATTCGCGCGACGCAAA
CGATCTTCAGGTGATCTTCTTTCTCCAAATCCTCTCTCATAACTCTGATTTCGTACTTGTGTATTTGAGC
TCACGCTCTGTTTCTCTCACCACAGCCTCTAGATGCAGCCTTCTCTTAAACGTATGAAAATTGAGCCATC
TTCTCAAAAGGTAAATTTCTGTGTTCCTTATTCTCTCAAAATCTTCGATTTTGTTTTCGTTCGATCCCAA
TTTCGTATATGTTCTTTGGTTTAGATTCTGTTAATCTTAGATCGAAGACGATTTTCTGGGTTTGATCGTT
AGATATCATCTTAATTCTCGATTAGGGTTTCATAGATATCATCCGATTTGTTCAAATAATTTGAGTTTTG
TCGAATAATTACTCTTCGATTTGTGATTTCTATCTAGATCTGGTGTTAGTTTCTAGTTTGTGCGATCGAA
TTTGTCGATTAATCTGAGTTTTTCTGATTAACAGATGGATTACAAGGACCACGACGGGGATTACAAGGAC
CACGACATTGATTACAAGGATGATGATGACAAGATGGCTCCGAAGAAGAAGAGGAAGGTTGGCATCCACG
GGGTGCCAGCTGCTGACAAGAAGTACTCGATCGGCCTCGATATTGGGACTAACTCTGTTGGCTGGGCCGT
GATCACCGACGAGTACAAGGTGCCCTCAAAGAAGTTCAAGGTCCTGGGCAACACCGATCGGCATTCCATC
AAGAAGAATCTCATTGGCGCTCTCCTGTTCGACAGCGGCGAGACGGCTGAGGCTACGCGGCTCAAGCGCA
CCGCCCGCAGGCGGTACACGCGCAGGAAGAATCGCATCTGCTACCTGCAGGAGATTTTCTCCAACGAGAT
GGCGAAGGTTGACGATTCTTTCTTCCACAGGCTGGAGGAGTCATTCCTCGTGGAGGAGGATAAGAAGCAC
GAGCGGCATCCAATCTTCGGCAACATTGTCGACGAGGTTGCCTACCACGAGAAGTACCCTACGATCTACC
ATCTGCGGAAGAAGCTCGTGGACTCCACAGATAAGGCGGACCTCCGCCTGATCTACCTCGCTCTGGCCCA
CATGATTAAGTTCAGGGGCCATTTCCTGATCGAGGGGGATCTCAACCCGGACAATAGCGATGTTGACAAG
CTGTTCATCCAGCTCGTGCAGACGTACAACCAGCTCTTCGAGGAGAACCCCATTAATGCGTCAGGCGTCG
ACGCGAAGGCTATCCTGTCCGCTAGGCTCTCGAAGTCTCGGCGCCTCGAGAACCTGATCGCCCAGCTGCC
GGGCGAGAAGAAGAACGGCCTGTTCGGGAATCTCATTGCGCTCAGCCTGGGGCTCACGCCCAACTTCAAG
TCGAATTTCGATCTCGCTGAGGACGCCAAGCTGCAGCTCTCCAAGGACACATACGACGATGACCTGGATA
ACCTCCTGGCCCAGATCGGCGATCAGTACGCGGACCTGTTCCTCGCTGCCAAGAATCTGTCGGACGCCAT
CCTCCTGTCTGATATTCTCAGGGTGAACACCGAGATTACGAAGGCTCCGCTCTCAGCCTCCATGATCAAG
CGCTACGACGAGCACCATCAGGATCTGACCCTCCTGAAGGCGCTGGTCAGGCAGCAGCTCCCCGAGAAGT
ACAAGGAGATCTTCTTCGATCAGTCGAAGAACGGCTACGCTGGGTACATTGACGGCGGGGCCTCTCAGGA
GGAGTTCTACAAGTTCATCAAGCCGATTCTGGAGAAGATGGACGGCACGGAGGAGCTGCTGGTGAAGCTC
AATCGCGAGGACCTCCTGAGGAAGCAGCGGACATTCGATAACGGCAGCATCCCACACCAGATTCATCTCG
GGGAGCTGCACGCTATCCTGAGGAGGCAGGAGGACTTCTACCCTTTCCTCAAGGATAACCGCGAGAAGAT
CGAGAAGATTCTGACTTTCAGGATCCCGTACTACGTCGGCCCACTCGCTAGGGGCAACTCCCGCTTCGCT
TGGATGACCCGCAAGTCAGAGGAGACGATCACGCCGTGGAACTTCGAGGAGGTGGTCGACAAGGGCGCTA
GCGCTCAGTCGTTCATCGAGAGGATGACGAATTTCGACAAGAACCTGCCAAATGAGAAGGTGCTCCCTAA
GCACTCGCTCCTGTACGAGTACTTCACAGTCTACAACGAGCTGACTAAGGTGAAGTATGTGACCGAGGGC
ATGAGGAAGCCGGCTTTCCTGTCTGGGGAGCAGAAGAAGGCCATCGTGGACCTCCTGTTCAAGACCAACC
GGAAGGTCACGGTTAAGCAGCTCAAGGAGGACTACTTCAAGAAGATTGAGTGCTTCGATTCGGTCGAGAT
CTCTGGCGTTGAGGACCGCTTCAACGCCTCCCTGGGGACCTACCACGATCTCCTGAAGATCATTAAGGAT
AAGGACTTCCTGGACAACGAGGAGAATGAGGATATCCTCGAGGACATTGTGCTGACACTCACTCTGTTCG
AGGACCGGGAGATGATCGAGGAGCGCCTGAAGACTTACGCCCATCTCTTCGATGACAAGGTCATGAAGCA
GCTCAAGAGGAGGAGGTACACCGGCTGGGGGAGGCTGAGCAGGAAGCTCATCAACGGCATTCGGGACAAG
CAGTCCGGGAAGACGATCCTCGACTTCCTGAAGAGCGATGGCTTCGCGAACCGCAATTTCATGCAGCTGA
TTCACGATGACAGCCTCACATTCAAGGAGGATATCCAGAAGGCTCAGGTGAGCGGCCAGGGGGACTCGCT
GCACGAGCATATCGCGAACCTCGCTGGCTCGCCAGCTATCAAGAAGGGGATTCTGCAGACCGTGAAGGTT
GTGGACGAGCTGGTGAAGGTCATGGGCAGGCACAAGCCTGAGAACATCGTCATTGAGATGGCCCGGGAGA
ATCAGACCACGCAGAAGGGCCAGAAGAACTCACGCGAGAGGATGAAGAGGATCGAGGAGGGCATTAAGGA
GCTGGGGTCCCAGATCCTCAAGGAGCACCCGGTGGAGAACACGCAGCTGCAGAATGAGAAGCTCTACCTG
TACTACCTCCAGAATGGCCGCGATATGTATGTGGACCAGGAGCTGGATATTAACAGGCTCAGCGATTACG
ACGTCGATCATATCGTTCCACAGTCATTCCTGAAGGATGACTCCATTGACAACAAGGTCCTCACCAGGTC
GGACAAGAACCGGGGCAAGTCTGATAATGTTCCTTCAGAGGAGGTCGTTAAGAAGATGAAGAACTACTGG
CGCCAGCTCCTGAATGCCAAGCTGATCACGCAGCGGAAGTTCGATAACCTCACAAAGGCTGAGAGGGGCG
GGCTCTCTGAGCTGGACAAGGCGGGCTTCATCAAGAGGCAGCTGGTCGAGACACGGCAGATCACTAAGCA
CGTTGCGCAGATTCTCGACTCACGGATGAACACTAAGTACGATGAGAATGACAAGCTGATCCGCGAGGTG
AAGGTCATCACCCTGAAGTCAAAGCTCGTCTCCGACTTCAGGAAGGATTTCCAGTTCTACAAGGTTCGGG
AGATCAACAATTACCACCATGCCCATGACGCGTACCTGAACGCGGTGGTCGGCACAGCTCTGATCAAGAA
GTACCCAAAGCTCGAGAGCGAGTTCGTGTACGGGGACTACAAGGTTTACGATGTGAGGAAGATGATCGCC
AAGTCGGAGCAGGAGATTGGCAAGGCTACCGCCAAGTACTTCTTCTACTCTAACATTATGAATTTCTTCA
AGACAGAGATCACTCTGGCCAATGGCGAGATCCGGAAGCGCCCCCTCATCGAGACGAACGGCGAGACGGG
GGAGATCGTGTGGGACAAGGGCAGGGATTTCGCGACCGTCAGGAAGGTTCTCTCCATGCCACAAGTGAAT
ATCGTCAAGAAGACAGAGGTCCAGACTGGCGGGTTCTCTAAGGAGTCAATTCTGCCTAAGCGGAACAGCG
ACAAGCTCATCGCCCGCAAGAAGGACTGGGATCCGAAGAAGTACGGCGGGTTCGACAGCCCCACTGTGGC
CTACTCGGTCCTGGTTGTGGCGAAGGTTGAGAAGGGCAAGTCCAAGAAGCTCAAGAGCGTGAAGGAGCTG
CTGGGGATCACGATTATGGAGCGCTCCAGCTTCGAGAAGAACCCGATCGATTTCCTGGAGGCGAAGGGCT
ACAAGGAGGTGAAGAAGGACCTGATCATTAAGCTCCCCAAGTACTCACTCTTCGAGCTGGAGAACGGCAG
GAAGCGGATGCTGGCTTCCGCTGGCGAGCTGCAGAAGGGGAACGAGCTGGCTCTGCCGTCCAAGTATGTG
AACTTCCTCTACCTGGCCTCCCACTACGAGAAGCTCAAGGGCAGCCCCGAGGACAACGAGCAGAAGCAGC
TGTTCGTCGAGCAGCACAAGCATTACCTCGACGAGATCATTGAGCAGATTTCCGAGTTCTCCAAGCGCGT
GATCCTGGCCGACGCGAATCTGGATAAGGTCCTCTCCGCGTACAACAAGCACCGCGACAAGCCAATCAGG
GAGCAGGCTGAGAATATCATTCATCTCTTCACCCTGACGAACCTCGGCGCCCCTGCTGCTTTCAAGTACT
TCGACACAACTATCGATCGCAAGAGGTACACAAGCACTAAGGAGGTCCTGGACGCGACCCTCATCCACCA
GTCGATTACCGGCCTCTACGAGACGCGCATCGACCTGTCTCAGCTCGGGGGCGACAAGCGGCCAGCGGCG
ACGAAGAAGGCGGGGCAGGCGAAGAAGAAGAAGTGAGCTCAGAGCTTTCGTTCGTATCATCGGTTTCGAC
AACGTTCGTCAAGTTCAATGCATCAGTTTCATTGCGCACACACCAGAATCCTACTGAGTTTGAGTATTAT
GGCATTGGGAAAACTGTTTTTCTTGTACCATTTGTTGTGCTTGTAATTTACTGTGTTTTTTATTCGGTTT
TCGCTATCGAACTGTGAAATGGAAATGGATGGAGAAGAGTTAATGAATGATATGGTCCTTTTGTTCATTC
TCAAATTAATATTATTTGTTTTTTCTCTTATTTGTTGTGTGTTGAATTTGAAATTATAAGAGATATGCAA
ACATTTTGTTTTGAGTAAAAATGTGTCAAATCGTGGCCTCTAATGACCGAAGTTAATATGAGGAGTAAAA
CACTTGTAGTTGTACCATTATGCTTATTCACTAGGCAACAAATATATTTTCAGACCTAGAAAAGCTGCAA
ATGTTACTGAATACAAGTATGTCCTCTTGTGTTTTAGACATTTATGAACTTTCCTTTATGTAATTTTCCA
GAATCCTTGTCAGATTCTAATCATTGCTTTATAATTATAGTTATACTCATGGATTTGTAGTTGAGTATGA
AAATATTTTTTAATGCATTTTATGACTTGCCAATTGATTGACAACGAATTCGTAATCATGTCATAGCTGT
TTCCTGTGTGAAATTGTTATCCGCTCACAATTCCACACAACATACGAGCCGGAAGCATAAAGTGTAAAGC
CTGGGGTGCCTAATGAGTGAGCTAACTCACATTAATTGCGTTGCGCTCACTGCCCGCTTTCCAGTCGGGA
AACCTGTCGTGCCAGCTGCATTAATGAATCGGCCAACGCGCGGGGAGAGGCGGTTTGCGTATTGGCTAGA
GCAGCTTGCCAACATGGTGGAGCACGACACTCTCGTCTACTCCAAGAATATCAAAGATACAGTCTCAGAA
GACCAAAGGGCTATTGAGACTTTTCAACAAAGGGTAATATCGGGAAACCTCCTCGGATTCCATTGCCCAG
CTATCTGTCACTTCATCAAAAGGACAGTAGAAAAGGAAGGTGGCACCTACAAATGCCATCATTGCGATAA
AGGAAAGGCTATCGTTCAAGATGCCTCTGCCGACAGTGGTCCCAAAGATGGACCCCCACCCACGAGGAGC
ATCGTGGAAAAAGAAGACGTTCCAACCACGTCTTCAAAGCAAGTGGATTGATGTGAACATGGTGGAGCAC
GACACTCTCGTCTACTCCAAGAATATCAAAGATACAGTCTCAGAAGACCAAAGGGCTATTGAGACTTTTC
AACAAAGGGTAATATCGGGAAACCTCCTCGGATTCCATTGCCCAGCTATCTGTCACTTCATCAAAAGGAC
AGTAGAAAAGGAAGGTGGCACCTACAAATGCCATCATTGCGATAAAGGAAAGGCTATCGTTCAAGATGCC
TCTGCCGACAGTGGTCCCAAAGATGGACCCCCACCCACGAGGAGCATCGTGGAAAAAGAAGACGTTCCAA
CCACGTCTTCAAAGCAAGTGGATTGATGTGATATCTCCACTGACGTAAGGGATGACGCACAATCCCACTA
TCCTTCGCAAGACCCTTCCTCTATATAAGGAAGTTCATTTCATTTGGAGAGGACACGCTGAAATCACCAG
TCTCTCTCTACAAATCTATCTCTCTCGAGCTTTCGCAGATCCGGGGGGCAATGAGATATGAAAAAGCCTG
AACTCACCGCGACGTCTGTCGAGAAGTTTCTGATCGAAAAGTTCGACAGCGTCTCCGACCTGATGCAGCT
CTCGGAGGGCGAAGAATCTCGTGCTTTCAGCTTCGATGTAGGAGGGCGTGGATATGTCCTGCGGGTAAAT
AGCTGCGCCGATGGTTTCTACAAAGATCGTTATGTTTATCGGCACTTTGCATCGGCCGCGCTCCCGATTC
CGGAAGTGCTTGACATTGGGGAGTTTAGCGAGAGCCTGACCTATTGCATCTCCCGCCGTTCACAGGGTGT
CACGTTGCAAGACCTGCCTGAAACCGAACTGCCCGCTGTTCTACAACCGGTCGCGGAGGCTATGGATGCG
ATCGCTGCGGCCGATCTTAGCCAGACGAGCGGGTTCGGCCCATTCGGACCGCAAGGAATCGGTCAATACA
CTACATGGCGTGATTTCATATGCGCGATTGCTGATCCCCATGTGTATCACTGGCAAACTGTGATGGACGA
CACCGTCAGTGCGTCCGTCGCGCAGGCTCTCGATGAGCTGATGCTTTGGGCCGAGGACTGCCCCGAAGTC
CGGCACCTCGTGCACGCGGATTTCGGCTCCAACAATGTCCTGACGGACAATGGCCGCATAACAGCGGTCA
TTGACTGGAGCGAGGCGATGTTCGGGGATTCCCAATACGAGGTCGCCAACATCTTCTTCTGGAGGCCGTG
GTTGGCTTGTATGGAGCAGCAGACGCGCTACTTCGAGCGGAGGCATCCGGAGCTTGCAGGATCGCCACGA
CTCCGGGCGTATATGCTCCGCATTGGTCTTGACCAACTCTATCAGAGCTTGGTTGACGGCAATTTCGATG
ATGCAGCTTGGGCGCAGGGTCGATGCGACGCAATCGTCCGATCCGGAGCCGGGACTGTCGGGCGTACACA
AATCGCCCGCAGAAGCGCGGCCGTCTGGACCGATGGCTGTGTAGAAGTACTCGCCGATAGTGGAAACCGA
CGCCCCAGCACTCGTCCGAGGGCAAAGAAATAGAGTAGATGCCGACCGGGATCTGTCGATCGACAAGCTC
GAGTTTCTCCATAATAATGTGTGAGTAGTTCCCAGATAAGGGAATTAGGGTTCCTATAGGGTTTCGCTCA
TGTGTTGAGCATATAAGAAACCCTTAGTATGTATTTGTATTTGTAAAATACTTCTATCAATAAAATTTCT
AATTCCTAAAACCAAAATCCAGTACTAAAATCCAGATCCCCCGAATTAATTCGGCGTTAATTCAGTACAT
TAAAAACGTCCGCAATGTGTTATTAAGTTGTCTAAGCGTCAATTTGTTTACACCACAATATATCCTGCCA
CCAGCCAGCCAACAGCTCCCCGACCGGCAGCTCGGCACAAAATCACCACTCGATACAGGCAGCCCATCAG
TCCGGGACGGCGTCAGCGGGAGAGCCGTTGTAAGGCGGCAGACTTTGCTCATGTTACCGATGCTATTCGG
AAGAACGGCAACTAAGCTGCCGGGTTTGAAACACGGATGATCTCGCGGAGGGTAGCATGTTGATTGTAAC
GATGACAGAGCGTTGCTGCCTGTGATCACCGCGGTTTCAAAATCGGCTCCGTCGATACTATGTTATACGC
CAACTTTGAAAACAACTTTGAAAAAGCTGTTTTCTGGTATTTAAGGTTTTAGAATGCAAGGAACAGTGAA
TTGGAGTTCGTCTTGTTATAATTAGCTTCTTGGGGTATCTTTAAATACTGTAGAAAAGAGGAAGGAAATA
ATAAATGGCTAAAATGAGAATATCACCGGAATTGAAAAAACTGATCGAAAAATACCGCTGCGTAAAAGAT
ACGGAAGGAATGTCTCCTGCTAAGGTATATAAGCTGGTGGGAGAAAATGAAAACCTATATTTAAAAATGA
CGGACAGCCGGTATAAAGGGACCACCTATGATGTGGAACGGGAAAAGGACATGATGCTATGGCTGGAAGG
AAAGCTGCCTGTTCCAAAGGTCCTGCACTTTGAACGGCATGATGGCTGGAGCAATCTGCTCATGAGTGAG
GCCGATGGCGTCCTTTGCTCGGAAGAGTATGAAGATGAACAAAGCCCTGAAAAGATTATCGAGCTGTATG
CGGAGTGCATCAGGCTCTTTCACTCCATCGACATATCGGATTGTCCCTATACGAATAGCTTAGACAGCCG
CTTAGCCGAATTGGATTACTTACTGAATAACGATCTGGCCGATGTGGATTGCGAAAACTGGGAAGAAGAC
ACTCCATTTAAAGATCCGCGCGAGCTGTATGATTTTTTAAAGACGGAAAAGCCCGAAGAGGAACTTGTCT
TTTCCCACGGCGACCTGGGAGACAGCAACATCTTTGTGAAAGATGGCAAAGTAAGTGGCTTTATTGATCT
TGGGAGAAGCGGCAGGGCGGACAAGTGGTATGACATTGCCTTCTGCGTCCGGTCGATCAGGGAGGATATC
GGGGAAGAACAGTATGTCGAGCTATTTTTTGACTTACTGGGGATCAAGCCTGATTGGGAGAAAATAAAAT
ATTATATTTTACTGGATGAATTGTTTTAGTACCTAGAATGCATGACCAAAATCCCTTAACGTGAGTTTTC
GTTCCACTGAGCGCTGAGAGATCCCCTCATAATTTCCCCAAAGCGTAACCATGTGTGAATAAATTTTGAG
CTAGTAGGGTTGCAGCCACGAGTAAGTCTTCCCTTGTTATTGTGTAGCCAGAATGCCGCAAAACTTCCAT
GCCTAAGCGAACTGTTGAGAGTACGTTTCGATTTCTGACTGTGTTAGCCTGGAAGTGCTTGTCCCAACCT
TGTTTCTGAGCATGAACGCCCGCAAGCCAACATGTTAGTTGAAGCATCAGGGCGATTAGCAGCATGATAT
CAAAACGCTCTGAGCTGCTCGTTCGGCTATGGCGTAGGCCTAGTCCGTAGGCAGGACTTTTCAAGTCTCG
GAAGGTTTCTTCAATCTGCATTCGCTTCGAATAGATATTAACAAGTTGTTTGGGTGTTCGAATTTCAACA
GGTAAGTTAGTTGCTAGAACCCATGGCTCCTTTGCCGACGCTGAGTAGATTTTAGGTGACGGGTGGTGAC
AATGAGTCCGTGTCGAGCGCTGATTTTTTCGGCCTTTAGAGCGAGATTTATACAATAGAATTTGGCATGA
GATTGGATTGCTTTTAGTCAGCCTCTTATAGCCTAAAGTCTTTGAGTGACTAGATGACATATCATGTAAG
TTGCTGATAGGTTTCCAGTTTTCCGCTCCTAGGTCTGCATATTGTACTTTTCCTCTTACTCGACTTAACC
AGTACCAACCCAGCTTCTCAACGGATTTATACCATGGCACTTTAAAGCCAGCATCACTGACAATGAGCGG
TGTGGTGTTACTCGGTAGAATGCTCGCAAGGTCGGCTAGAAATTGGTCATGAGCTTTCTTTGAACATTGC
TCTGAAAGCGGGAACGCTTTCTCATAAAGAGTAACAGAACGACCGTGTAGTGCGACTGAAGCTCGCAATA
CCATAAGTCGTTTTTGCTCACGAATATCAGACCAGTCAACAAGTACAATGGGCATCGTATTGCCCGAACA
GATAAAGCTAGCATGCCAACGGTATACAGCGAGTCGCTCTTTGTGGAGGTGACGATTACCTAACAATCGG
TCGATTCGTTTGATGTTATGTTTTGTTCTCGCTTTGGTTGGCAGGTTACGGCCAAGTTCGGTAAGAGTGA
GAGTTTTACAGTCAAGTAATGCGTGGCAAGCCAACGTTAAGCTGTTGAGTCGTTTTAAGTGTAATTCGGG
GCAGAATTGGTAAAGAGAGTCGTGTAAAATATCGAGTTCGCACATCTTGTTGTCTGATTATTGATTTTTC
GCGAAACCATTTGATCATATGACAAGATGTGTATCCACCTTAACTTAATGATTTTTACCAAAATCATTAG
GGGATTCATCAGCACTGAGCGTCAGACCCCGTAGAAAAGATCAAAGGATCTTCTTGAGATCCTTTTTTTC
TGCGCGTAATCTGCTGCTTGCAAACAAAAAAACCACCGCTACCAGCGGTGGTTTGTTTGCCGGATCAAGA
GCTACCAACTCTTTTTCCGAAGGTAACTGGCTTCAGCAGAGCGCAGATACCAAATACTGTCCTTCTAGTG
TAGCCGTAGTTAGGCCACCACTTCAAGAACTCTGTAGCACCGCCTACATACCTCGCTCTGCTAATCCTGT
TACCAGTGGCTGCTGCCAGTGGCGATAAGTCGTGTCTTACCGGGTTGGACTCAAGACGATAGTTACCGGA
TAAGGCGCAGCGGTCGGGCTGAACGGGGGGTTCGTGCACACAGCCCAGCTTGGAGCGAACGACCTACACC
GAACTGAGATACCTACAGCGTGAGCTATGAGAAAGCGCCACGCTTCCCGAAGGGAGAAAGGCGGACAGGT
ATCCGGTAAGCGGCAGGGTCGGAACAGGAGAGCGCACGAGGGAGCTTCCAGGGGGAAACGCCTGGTATCT
TTATAGTCCTGTCGGGTTTCGCCACCTCTGACTTGAGCGTCGATTTTTGTGATGCTCGTCAGGGGGGCGG
AGCCTATGGAAAAACGCCAGCAACGCGGCCTTTTTACGGTTCCTGGCCTTTTGCTGGCCTTTTGCTCACA
TGTTCTTTCCTGCGTTATCCCCTGATTCTGTGGATAACCGTATTACCGCCTTTGAGTGAGCTGATACCGC
TCGCCGCAGCCGAACGACCGAGCGCAGCGAGTCAGTGAGCGAGGAAGCGGAAGAGCGCCTGATGCGGTAT
TTTCTCCTTACGCATCTGTGCGGTATTTCACACCGCATATGGTGCACTCTCAGTACAATCTGCTCTGATG
CCGCATAGTTAAGCCAGTATACACTCCGCTATCGCTACGTGACTGGGTCATGGCTGCGCCCCGACACCCG
CCAACACCCGCTGACGCGCCCTGACGGGCTTGTCTGCTCCCGGCATCCGCTTACAGACAAGCTGTGACCG
TCTCCGGGAGCTGCATGTGTCAGAGGTTTTCACCGTCATCACCGAAACGCGCGAGGCAGGGTGCCTTGAT
GTGGGCGCCGGCGGTCGAGTGGCGACGGCGCGGCTTGTCCGCGCCCTGGTAGATTGCCTGGCCGTAGGCC
AGCCATTTTTGAGCGGCCAGCGGCCGCGATAGGCCGACGCGAAGCGGCGGGGCGTAGGGAGCGCAGCGAC
CGAAGGGTAGGCGCTTTTTGCAGCTCTTCGGCTGTGCGCTGGCCAGACAGTTATGCACAGGCCAGGCGGG
TTTTAAGAGTTTTAATAAGTTTTAAAGAGTTTTAGGCGGAAAAATCGCCTTTTTTCTCTTTTATATCAGT
CACTTACATGTGTGACCGGTTCCCAATGTACGGCTTTGGGTTCCCAATGTACGGGTTCCGGTTCCCAATG
TACGGCTTTGGGTTCCCAATGTACGTGCTATCCACAGGAAACAGACCTTTTCGACCTTTTTCCCCTGCTA
GGGCAATTTGCCCTAGCATCTGCTCCGTACATTAGGAACCGGCGGATGCTTCGCCCTCGATCAGGTTGCG
GTAGCGCATGACTAGGATCGGGCCAGCCTGCCCCGCCTCCTCCTTCAAATCGTACTCCGGCAGGTCATTT
GACCCGATCAGCTTGCGCACGGTGAAACAGAACTTCTTGAACTCTCCGGCGCTGCCACTGCGTTCGTAGA
TCGTCTTGAACAACCATCTGGCTTCTGCCTTGCCTGCGGCGCGGCGTGCCAGGCGGTAGAGAAAACGGCC
GATGCCGGGATCGATCAAAAAGTAATCGGGGTGAACCGTCAGCACGTCCGGGTTCTTGCCTTCTGTGATC
TCGCGGTACATCCAATCAGCTAGCTCGATCTCGATGTACTCCGGCCGCCCGGTTTCGCTCTTTACGATCT
TGTAGCGGCTAATCAAGGCTTCACCCTCGGATACCGTCACCAGGCGGCCGTTCTTGGCCTTCTTCGTACG
CTGCATGGCAACGTGCGTGGTGTTTAACCGAATGCAGGTTTCTACCAGGTCGTCTTTCTGCTTTCCGCCA
TCGGCTCGCCGGCAGAACTTGAGTACGTCCGCAACGTGTGGACGGAACACGCGGCCGGGCTTGTCTCCCT
TCCCTTCCCGGTATCGGTTCATGGATTCGGTTAGATGGGAAACCGCCATCAGTACCAGGTCGTAATCCCA
CACACTGGCCATGCCGGCCGGCCCTGCGGAAACCTCTACGTGCCCGTCTGGAAGCTCGTAGCGGATCACC
TCGCCAGCTCGTCGGTCACGCTTCGACAGACGGAAAACGGCCACGTCCATGATGCTGCGACTATCGCGGG
TGCCCACGTCATAGAGCATCGGAACGAAAAAATCTGGTTGCTCGTCGCCCTTGGGCGGCTTCCTAATCGA
CGGCGCACCGGCTGCCGGCGGTTGCCGGGATTCTTTGCGGATTCGATCAGCGGCCGCTTGCCACGATTCA
CCGGGGCGTGCTTCTGCCTCGATGCGTTGCCGCTGGGCGGCCTGCGCGGCCTTCAACTTCTCCACCAGGT
CATCACCCAGCGCCGCGCCGATTTGTACCGGGCCGGATGGTTTGCGACCGCTCACGCCGATTCCTCGGGC
TTGGGGGTTCCAGTGCCATTGCAGGGCCGGCAGGCAACCCAGCCGCTTACGCCTGGCCAACCGCCCGTTC
CTCCACACATGGGGCATTCCACGGCGTCGGTGCCTGGTTGTTCTTGATTTTCCATGCCGCCTCCTTTAGC
CGCTAAAATTCATCTACTCATTTATTCATTTGCTCATTTACTCTGGTAGCTGCGCGATGTATTCAGATAG
CAGCTCGGTAATGGTCTTGCCTTGGCGTACCGCGTACATCTTCAGCTTGGTGTGATCCTCCGCCGGCAAC
TGAAAGTTGACCCGCTTCATGGCTGGCGTGTCTGCCAGGCTGGCCAACGTTGCAGCCTTGCTGCTGCGTG
CGCTCGGACGGCCGGCACTTAGCGTGTTTGTGCTTTTGCTCATTTTCTCTTTACCTCATTAACTCAAATG
AGTTTTGATTTAATTTCAGCGGCCAGCGCCTGGACCTCGCGGGCAGCGTCGCCCTCGGGTTCTGATTCAA
GAACGGTTGTGCCGGCGGCGGCAGTGCCTGGGTAGCTCACGCGCTGCGTGATACGGGACTCAAGAATGGG
CAGCTCGTACCCGGCCAGCGCCTCGGCAACCTCACCGCCGATGCGCGTGCCTTTGATCGCCCGCGACACG
ACAAAGGCCGCTTGTAGCCTTCCATCCGTGACCTCAATGCGCTGCTTAACCAGCTCCACCAGGTCGGCGG
TGGCCCATATGTCGTAAGGGCTTGGCTGCACCGGAATCAGCACGAAGTCGGCTGCCTTGATCGCGGACAC
AGCCAAGTCCGCCGCCTGGGGCGCTCCGTCGATCACTACGAAGTCGCGCCGGCCGATGGCCTTCACGTCG
CGGTCAATCGTCGGGCGGTCGATGCCGACAACGGTTAGCGGTTGATCTTCCCGCACGGCCGCCCAATCGC
GGGCACTGCCCTGGGGATCGGAATCGACTAACAGAACATCGGCCCCGGCGAGTTGCAGGGCGCGGGCTAG
ATGGGTTGCGATGGTCGTCTTGCCTGACCCGCCTTTCTGGTTAAGTACAGCGATAACCTTCATGCGTTCC
CCTTGCGTATTTGTTTATTTACTCATCGCATCATATACGCAGCGACCGCATGACGCAAGCTGTTTTACTC
AAATACACATCACCTTTTTAGACGGCGGCGCTCGGTTTCTTCAGCGGCCAAGCTGGCCGGCCAGGCCGCC
AGCTTGGCATCAGACAAACCGGCCAGGATTTCATGCAGCCGCACGGTTGAGACGTGCGCGGGCGGCTCGA
ACACGTACCCGGCCGCGATCATCTCCGCCTCGATCTCTTCGGTAATGAAAAACGGTTCGTCCTGGCCGTC
CTGGTGCGGTTTCATGCTTGTTCCTCTTGGCGTTCATTCTCGGCGGCCGCCAGGGCGTCGGCCTCGGTCA
ATGCGTCCTCACGGAAGGCACCGCGCCGCCTGGCCTCGGTGGGCGTCACTTCCTCGCTGCGCTCAAGTGC
GCGGTACAGGGTCGAGCGATGCACGCCAAGCAGTGCAGCCGCCTCTTTCACGGTGCGGCCTTCCTGGTCG
ATCAGCTCGCGGGCGTGCGCGATCTGTGCCGGGGTGAGGGTAGGGCGGGGGCCAAACTTCACGCCTCGGG
CCTTGGCGGCCTCGCGCCCGCTCCGGGTGCGGTCGATGATTAGGGAACGCTCGAACTCGGCAATGCCGGC
GAACACGGTCAACACCATGCGGCCGGCCGGCGTGGTGGTGTCGGCCCACGGCTCTGCCAGGCTACGCAGG
CCCGCGCCGGCCTCCTGGATGCGCTCGGCAATGTCCAGTAGGTCGCGGGTGCTGCGGGCCAGGCGGTCTA
GCCTGGTCACTGTCACAACGTCGCCAGGGCGTAGGTGGTCAAGCATCCTGGCCAGCTCCGGGCGGTCGCG
CCTGGTGCCGGTGATCTTCTCGGAAAACAGCTTGGTGCAGCCGGCCGCGTGCAGTTCGGCCCGTTGGTTG
GTCAAGTCCTGGTCGTCGGTGCTGACGCGGGCATAGCCCAGCAGGCCAGCGGCGGCGCTCTTGTTCATGG
CGTAATGTCTCCGGTTCTAGTCGCAAGTATTCTACTTTATGCGACTAAAACACGCGACAAGAAAACGCCA
GGAAAAGGGCAGGGCGGCAGCCTGTCGCGTAACTTAGGACTTGTGCGACATGTCGTTTTCAGAAGACGGC
TGCACTGAACGTCAGAAGCCGACTGCACTATAGCAGCGGAGGGGTTGGATCAAAGTACTTTGATCCCGAG
GGGAACCCTGTGGTTGGCATGCACATACAAATGGACGAACGGATAAACCTTTTCACGCCCTTTTAAATAT
CCGATTATTCTAATAAACGCTCTTTTCTCTTAG
